>Addgene plasmid #204200 | pCDNA3-SREBP-2 | addgene full sequence | sequence record 409507 | Addgene NGS Result
CAGTTAGGGTGTGGAAAGTCCCCAGGCTCCCCAGCAGGCAGAAGTATGCAAAGCATGCATCTCAATTAGT
CAGCAACCAGGTGTGGAAAGTCCCCAGGCTCCCCAGCAGGCAGAAGTATGCAAAGCATGCATCTCAATTA
GTCAGCAACCATAGTCCCGCCCCTAACTCCGCCCATCCCGCCCCTAACTCCGCCCAGTTCCGCCCATTCT
CCGCCCCATGGCTGACTAATTTTTTTTATTTATGCAGAGGCCGAGGCCGCCTCTGCCTCTGAGCTATTCC
AGAAGTAGTGAGGAGGCTTTTTTGGAGGCCTAGGCTTTTGCAAAAAGCTCCCGGGAGCTTGTATATCCAT
TTTCGGATCTGATCAAGAGACAGGATGAGGATCGTTTCGCATGATTGAACAAGATGGATTGCACGCAGGT
TCTCCGGCCGCTTGGGTGGAGAGGCTATTCGGCTATGACTGGGCACAACAGACAATCGGCTGCTCTGATG
CCGCCGTGTTCCGGCTGTCAGCGCAGGGGCGCCCGGTTCTTTTTGTCAAGACCGACCTGTCCGGTGCCCT
GAATGAACTGCAGGACGAGGCAGCGCGGCTATCGTGGCTGGCCACGACGGGCGTTCCTTGCGCAGCTGTG
CTCGACGTTGTCACTGAAGCGGGAAGGGACTGGCTGCTATTGGGCGAAGTGCCGGGGCAGGATCTCCTGT
CATCTCACCTTGCTCCTGCCGAGAAAGTATCCATCATGGCTGATGCAATGCGGCGGCTGCATACGCTTGA
TCCGGCTACCTGCCCATTCGACCACCAAGCGAAACATCGCATCGAGCGAGCACGTACTCGGATGGAAGCC
GGTCTTGTCGATCAGGATGATCTGGACGAAGAGCATCAGGGGCTCGCGCCAGCCGAACTGTTCGCCAGGC
TCAAGGCGCGCATGCCCGACGGCGAGGATCTCGTCGTGACCCATGGCGATGCCTGCTTGCCGAATATCAT
GGTGGAAAATGGCCGCTTTTCTGGATTCATCGACTGTGGCCGGCTGGGTGTGGCGGACCGCTATCAGGAC
ATAGCGTTGGCTACCCGTGATATTGCTGAAGAGCTTGGCGGCGAATGGGCTGACCGCTTCCTCGTGCTTT
ACGGTATCGCCGCTCCCGATTCGCAGCGCATCGCCTTCTATCGCCTTCTTGACGAGTTCTTCTGAGCGGG
ACTCTGGGGTTCGAAATGACCGACCAAGCGACGCCCAACCTGCCATCACGAGATTTCGATTCCACCGCCG
CCTTCTATGAAAGGTTGGGCTTCGGAATCGTTTTCCGGGACGCCGGCTGGATGATCCTCCAGCGCGGGGA
TCTCATGCTGGAGTTCTTCGCCCACCCCAACTTGTTTATTGCAGCTTATAATGGTTACAAATAAAGCAAT
AGCATCACAAATTTCACAAATAAAGCATTTTTTTCACTGCATTCTAGTTGTGGTTTGTCCAAACTCATCA
ATGTATCTTATCATGTCTGTATACCGTCGACCTCTAGCTAGAGCTTGGCGTAATCATGGTCATAGCTGTT
TCCTGTGTGAAATTGTTATCCGCTCACAATTCCACACAACATACGAGCCGGAAGCATAAAGTGTAAAGCC
TGGGGTGCCTAATGAGTGAGCTAACTCACATTAATTGCGTTGCGCTCACTGCCCGCTTTCCAGTCGGGAA
ACCTGTCGTGCCAGCTGCATTAATGAATCGGCCAACGCGCGGGGAGAGGCGGTTTGCGTATTGGGCGCTC
TTCCGCTTCCTCGCTCACTGACTCGCTGCGCTCGGTCGTTCGGCTGCGGCGAGCGGTATCAGCTCACTCA
AAGGCGGTAATACGGTTATCCACAGAATCAGGGGATAACGCAGGAAAGAACATGTGAGCAAAAGGCCAGC
AAAAGGCCAGGAACCGTAAAAAGGCCGCGTTGCTGGCGTTTTTCCATAGGCTCCGCCCCCCTGACGAGCA
TCACAAAAATCGACGCTCAAGTCAGAGGTGGCGAAACCCGACAGGACTATAAAGATACCAGGCGTTTCCC
CCTGGAAGCTCCCTCGTGCGCTCTCCTGTTCCGACCCTGCCGCTTACCGGATACCTGTCCGCCTTTCTCC
CTTCGGGAAGCGTGGCGCTTTCTCATAGCTCACGCTGTAGGTATCTCAGTTCGGTGTAGGTCGTTCGCTC
CAAGCTGGGCTGTGTGCACGAACCCCCCGTTCAGCCCGACCGCTGCGCCTTATCCGGTAACTATCGTCTT
GAGTCCAACCCGGTAAGACACGACTTATCGCCACTGGCAGCAGCCACTGGTAACAGGATTAGCAGAGCGA
GGTATGTAGGCGGTGCTACAGAGTTCTTGAAGTGGTGGCCTAACTACGGCTACACTAGAAGAACAGTATT
TGGTATCTGCGCTCTGCTGAAGCCAGTTACCTTCGGAAAAAGAGTTGGTAGCTCTTGATCCGGCAAACAA
ACCACCGCTGGTAGCGGTGGTTTTTTTGTTTGCAAGCAGCAGATTACGCGCAGAAAAAAAGGATCTCAAG
AAGATCCTTTGATCTTTTCTACGGGGTCTGACGCTCAGTGGAACGAAAACTCACGTTAAGGGATTTTGGT
CATGAGATTATCAAAAAGGATCTTCACCTAGATCCTTTTAAATTAAAAATGAAGTTTTAAATCAATCTAA
AGTATATATGAGTAAACTTGGTCTGACAGTTACCAATGCTTAATCAGTGAGGCACCTATCTCAGCGATCT
GTCTATTTCGTTCATCCATAGTTGCCTGACTCCCCGTCGTGTAGATAACTACGATACGGGAGGGCTTACC
ATCTGGCCCCAGTGCTGCAATGATACCGCGAGACCCACGCTCACCGGCTCCAGATTTATCAGCAATAAAC
CAGCCAGCCGGAAGGGCCGAGCGCAGAAGTGGTCCTGCAACTTTATCCGCCTCCATCCAGTCTATTAATT
GTTGCCGGGAAGCTAGAGTAAGTAGTTCGCCAGTTAATAGTTTGCGCAACGTTGTTGCCATTGCTACAGG
CATCGTGGTGTCACGCTCGTCGTTTGGTATGGCTTCATTCAGCTCCGGTTCCCAACGATCAAGGCGAGTT
ACATGATCCCCCATGTTGTGCAAAAAAGCGGTTAGCTCCTTCGGTCCTCCGATCGTTGTCAGAAGTAAGT
TGGCCGCAGTGTTATCACTCATGGTTATGGCAGCACTGCATAATTCTCTTACTGTCATGCCATCCGTAAG
ATGCTTTTCTGTGACTGGTGAGTACTCAACCAAGTCATTCTGAGAATAGTGTATGCGGCGACCGAGTTGC
TCTTGCCCGGCGTCAATACGGGATAATACCGCGCCACATAGCAGAACTTTAAAAGTGCTCATCATTGGAA
AACGTTCTTCGGGGCGAAAACTCTCAAGGATCTTACCGCTGTTGAGATCCAGTTCGATGTAACCCACTCG
TGCACCCAACTGATCTTCAGCATCTTTTACTTTCACCAGCGTTTCTGGGTGAGCAAAAACAGGAAGGCAA
AATGCCGCAAAAAAGGGAATAAGGGCGACACGGAAATGTTGAATACTCATACTCTTCCTTTTTCAATATT
ATTGAAGCATTTATCAGGGTTATTGTCTCATGAGCGGATACATATTTGAATGTATTTAGAAAAATAAACA
AATAGGGGTTCCGCGCACATTTCCCCGAAAAGTGCCACCTGACGTCGACGGATCGGGAGATCTCCCGATC
CCCTATGGTGCACTCTCAGTACAATCTGCTCTGATGCCGCATAGTTAAGCCAGTATCTGCTCCCTGCTTG
TGTGTTGGAGGTCGCTGAGTAGTGCGCGAGCAAAATTTAAGCTACAACAAGGCAAGGCTTGACCGACAAT
TGCATGAAGAATCTGCTTAGGGTTAGGCGTTTTGCGCTGCTTCGCGATGTACGGGCCAGATATACGCGTT
GACATTGATTATTGACTAGTTATTAATAGTAATCAATTACGGGGTCATTAGTTCATAGCCCATATATGGA
GTTCCGCGTTACATAACTTACGGTAAATGGCCCGCCTGGCTGACCGCCCAACGACCCCCGCCCATTGACG
TCAATAATGACGTATGTTCCCATAGTAACGCCAATAGGGACTTTCCATTGACGTCAATGGGTGGAGTATT
TACGGTAAACTGCCCACTTGGCAGTACATCAAGTGTATCATATGCCAAGTACGCCCCCTATTGACGTCAA
TGACGGTAAATGGCCCGCCTGGCATTATGCCCAGTACATGACCTTATGGGACTTTCCTACTTGGCAGTAC
ATCTACGTATTAGTCATCGCTATTACCATGGTGATGCGGTTTTGGCAGTACATCAATGGGCGTGGATAGC
GGTTTGACTCACGGGGATTTCCAAGTCTCCACCCCATTGACGTCAATGGGAGTTTGTTTTGGCACCAAAA
TCAACGGGACTTTCCAAAATGTCGTAACAACTCCGCCCCATTGACGCAAATGGGCGGTAGGCGTGTACGG
TGGGAGGTCTATATAAGCAGAGCTCTCTGGCTAACTAGAGAACCCACTGCTTACTGGCTTATCGAAATTA
ATACGACTCACTATAGGGAGACCCAAGCTGGCTAGCGTTTAAACTTAAGCTTGCCACCATGGCTAGCATG
ACTGGTGGACAGCAAATGGGTATGGCTAGCATGACTGGTGGACAGCAAATGGGTATGGCTAGCATGACTG
GTGGACAGCAAATGGGTGCATCGATAGGTACCGGTGACGACAGCGGCGAGCTGGGTGGTCTGGAGACCAT
GGAGACCCTCACGGAGCTGGGCGACGAGCTGACCCTGGGAGACATCGACGAGATGCTGCAATTTGTCAGT
AATCAAGTGGGAGAGTTCCCTGACTTGTTTTCAGAACAGCTGTGTAGCTCCTTTCCTGGCAGTGGTGGTA
GTGGTAGCAGCAGCGGCAGCAGTGGCAGCAGCAGCAGCAGCAGCAATGGCAGGGGCAGCAGCAGCGGAGC
TGTGGACCCTTCAGTGCAACGGTCATTCACCCAGGTCACATTACCTTCCTTCTCTCCCTCGGCGGCCTCC
CCACAGGCTCCAACTCTGCAAGTCAAGGTTTCTCCCACCTCAGTTCCCACCACACCCAGGGCAACTCCTA
TTCTTCAGCCCCGCCCCCAGCCCCAGCCTCAACCTCAAACTCAGCTGCAACAACAGACGGTAATGATCAC
GCCAACATTCAGCACCACTCCGCAGACGAGGATCATCCAGCAGCCTTTGATATACCAGAATGCAGCTACT
AGCTTTCAAGTCCTTCAGCCTCAAGTCCAAAGCCTGGTGACATCCTCCCAGGTACAGCCGGTCACCATTC
AGCAGCAGGTGCAGACAGTACAGGCCCAGCGGGTGCTGACACAAACGGCCAATGGCACGCTGCAGACCCT
TGCCCCGGCTACGGTGCAGACAGTTGCTGCGCCACAGGTGCAGCAGGTCCCGGTCCTGGTCCAGCCTCAG
ATCATCAAGACAGATTCCCTTGTTTTGACCACACTGAAGACAGATGGCAGCCCTGTTATGGCTGCGGTCC
AGAACCCGGCCCTCACCGCCCTCACCACCCCTATCCAGACGGCTGCCCTTCAAGTACCAACCCTGGTGGG
CAGCAGTGGGACCATTCTGACCACAATGCCTGTAATGATGGGGCAAGAGAAAGTGCCCATTAAGCAGGTA
CCTGGGGGAGTCAAGCAGCTTGAGCCCCCCAAAGAAGGAGAAAGGCGGACAACCCATAATATCATTGAGA
AACGATATCGCTCCTCCATCAATGACAAAATCATCGAATTGAAAGACCTGGTCATGGGGACAGACGCCAA
GATGCACAAGTCTGGCGTTCTGAGGAAGGCCATTGATTACATCAAATACTTGCAGCAGGTCAATCATAAA
CTGCGCCAGGAGAACATGGTGCTGAAGCTGGCAAATCAAAAGAACAAGCTTCTAAAGGGCATCGACCTAG
GCAGTCTGGTGGACAATGAGGTGGACCTGAAGATCGAGGACTTTAATCAGAATGTCCTTCTGATGTCCCC
CCCAGCCTCTGACTCAGGGTCCCAGGCTGGCTTCTCTCCCTACTCCATTGACTCTGAGCCAGGAAGCCCT
CTATTGGATGATGCAAAGGTCAAAGATGAGCCAGACTCTCCTCCTGTGGCGCTGGGCATGGTAGACCGCT
CACGGATTCTTCTGTGTGTCCTCACCTTCCTGTGCCTCTCCTTTAACCCCCTGACTTCCCTGCTGCAGTG
GGGAGGGGCCCACGACTCTGACCAGCACCCACACTCAGGCTCTGGCCGCAGTGTCCTGTCATTCGAGTCA
GGTTCTGGGGGCTGGTTTGACTGGATGATGCCTACTCTTCTCTTATGGCTGGTAAATGGTGTGATTGTCC
TGAGCGTCTTTGTGAAGCTGCTGGTTCATGGGGAGCCAGTGATCCGGCCACACTCGCGCTCCTCGGTCAC
CTTCTGGAGGCACCGGAAACAGGCAGATCTGGATCTCGCCAGAGGAGATTTTGCAGCTGCTGCCGGCAAC
CTACAAACCTGCCTGGCAGTTTTGGGCCGGGCACTGCCCACCTCCCGCCTGGACCTGGCCTGCAGCCTCT
CCTGGAACGTGATCCGCTACAGCCTGCAGAAGCTACGCCTGGTGCGCTGGCTGCTCAAGAAAGTCTTCCA
GTGCCGGCGGGCCACGCCAGCCACTGAGGCAGGCTTTGAAGACGAAGCTAAGACCAGCGCCCGGGATGCG
GCTCTGGCCTATCACCGGCTGCACCAGCTGCACATCACAGGGAAGCTTCCTGCAGGATCCGCCTGTTCCG
ATGTACACATGGCGTTGTGTGCCGTGAACCTGGCTGAATGTGCAGAGGAGAAGATCCCACCGAGCACACT
GGTTGAGATCCATCTGACTGCTGCCATGGGGCTCAAGACCCGGTGTGGAGGCAAGCTGGGCTTCCTGGCC
AGCTACTTCCTCAGCCGAGCCCAGAGCCTGTGTGGCCCCGAGCACAGTGCTGTTCCTGACTCCCTGCGCT
GGCTCTGCCACCCCCTGGGCCAGAAGTTTTTCATGGAGCGGAGCTGGTCTGTGAAGTCAGCTGCCAAGGA
GAGTCTATACTGTGCCCAGAGGAACCCAGCTGACCCCATTGCGCAGGTCCACCAGGCCTTCTGCAAGAAC
CTGCTGGAGCGAGCTATAGAGTCCTTGGTGAAACCTCAGGCCAAGAAGAAGGCTGGAGACCAGGAAGAAG
AGAGCTGTGAATTCTCCAGTGCTCTGGAGTACTTGAAATTACTTCATTCTTTTGTGGACTCTGTGGGGGT
TATGAGCCCCCCACTCTCCAGGAGCTCCGTGCTCAAGTCCGCCCTGGGTCCAGACATCATCTGTCGGTGG
TGGACGTCTGCAATCACTGTGGCCATCAGCTGGCTCCAGGGAGACGATGCAGCTGTGCGCTCTCATTTTA
CCAAAGTGGAACGCATCCCCAAGGCCCTGGAAGTGACAGAGAGCCCCCTGGTGAAGGCCATCTTCCATGC
CTGCAGAGCCATGCATGCCTCACTCCCTGGGAAAGCAGATGGGCAGCAGAGTTCCTTCTGCCATTGCGAG
AGGGCCAGTGGCCACCTATGGAGCAGCCTCAACGTCAGTGGGGCCACCTCTGACCCTGCCCTCAACCACG
TGGTCCAGCTGCTCACCTGTGACCTGCTACTGTCGCTACGGACAGCGCTCTGGCAAAAACAGGCCAGTGC
CAGCCAGGCTGTGGGGGAGACCTACCACGCGTCAGGCGCTGAACTGGCGGGCTTCCAACGGGACCTGGGC
AGCCTGCGCAGGCTGGCACACAGCTTCCGCCCAGCATACCGCAAGGTGTTCCTGCATGAAGCCACCGTGC
GCCTGATGGCAGGAGCCAGCCCCACCCGCACCCACCAGCTGCTGGAACACAGCCTGCGGCGGCGCACCAC
GCAGAGCACCAAGCACGGAGAGGTGGATGCCTGGCCCGGCCAGCGAGAGCGGGCCACCGCCATCCTGCTG
GCCTGCCGCCACCTGCCCCTCTCCTTCCTCTCCTCCCCGGGCCAGCGGGCAGTGCTGCTGGCCGAAGCTG
CCCGCACCCTGGAGAAGGTGGGCGACCGGCGCTCCTGCAACGACTGCCAGCAGATGATTGTTAAGCTGGG
TGGTGGCACTGCCATTGCCGCCTCCTGAGGATCCGAATTCTGCAGATATCCAGCACAGTGGCGGCCGCTC
GAGTCTAGAGGGCCCGTTTAAACCCGCTGATCAGCCTCGACTGTGCCTTCTAGTTGCCAGCCATCTGTTG
TTTGCCCCTCCCCCGTGCCTTCCTTGACCCTGGAAGGTGCCACTCCCACTGTCCTTTCCTAATAAAATGA
GGAAATTGCATCGCATTGTCTGAGTAGGTGTCATTCTATTCTGGGGGGTGGGGTGGGGCAGGACAGCAAG
GGGGAGGATTGGGAAGACAATAGCAGGCATGCTGGGGATGCGGTGGGCTCTATGGCTTCTGAGGCGGAAA
GAACCAGCTGGGGCTCTAGGGGGTATCCCC
[124 nt withheld, positions 8501-8624]
C
[91 nt withheld, positions 8626-8716]
A
[49 nt withheld, positions 8718-8766]
CCTTTGACGTTGGAGTCCACGTTCTTT
[37 nt withheld, positions 8794-8830]
ACCCTATCTCGGTCTATTCTTTTGATTTATAAGGGATTTTGCCGATTTCGGCCTATTGGTTAAAAAATGA
GCTGATTTAACAAAAATTTAACGCGAATTAATTCTGTGGAATGTGTGT
Features (pLannotate 1.2.2; 23 found; start..end, strand, type, name):
    391..1182    +  CDS            neo: KKA2_KLEPN - Also known as kan, nptII. Experimental evidence at protein level: Swiss-Prot protein existence level 1. Resistance to kanamycin, neomycin, paromomycin, ribostamycin, butirosin and gentamicin B. From Klebsiella pneumoniae.
   1206..1364    +  CDS            ble (fragment): BLE_KLEPN - Experimental evidence at protein level: Swiss-Prot protein existence level 1. Binding protein with a strong affinity to the bleomycin family of antibiotics. Binds to CL990; an antimitotic-antibiotic compound. From Klebsiella pneumoniae.
   1359..1480    +  polyA_signal   SV40 poly(A) signal: SV40 polyadenylation signal
   1553..1569    -  protein_bind   lac operator: The lac repressor binds to the lac operator to inhibit transcription in E. coli. This inhibition can be relieved by adding lactose or isopropyl-β-D-thiogalactopyranoside (IPTG). lac repressor encoded by lacI
   1577..1607    -  promoter       lac promoter: promoter for the E. coli lac operon
   1622..1643    -  protein_bind   CAP binding site: CAP binding activates transcription in the presence of cAMP. E. coli catabolite activator protein
   1656..1748    -  CDS            lacI (fragment): lac repressor; lacI; The lac repressor binds to the lac operator to inhibit transcription in E. coli. This inhibition can be relieved by adding lactose or isopropyl-β-D-thiogalactopyranoside (IPTG).
   1931..2519    -  rep_origin     ori: high-copy-number ColE1/pMB1/pBR322/pUC origin of replication
   2690..3550    -  CDS            AmpR: β-lactamase; bla; confers resistance to ampicillin, carbenicillin, and related antibiotics
   3551..3655    -  promoter       AmpR promoter: bla
   3714..3766    -  misc_feature   bom (fragment): basis of mobility region from pBR322
   3921..4300    +  enhancer       CMV enhancer: human cytomegalovirus immediate early enhancer
   4301..4504    +  promoter       CMV promoter: human cytomegalovirus (CMV) immediate early promoter
   4500..4533    +  LTR            5' LTR (truncated) (fragment): truncated 5' long terminal repeat (LTR) from HIV-1
   4549..4567    +  promoter       T7 promoter: promoter for bacteriophage T7 RNA polymerase
   4609..4641    +  CDS            T7 tag (gene 10 leader): leader peptide from bacteriophage T7 gene 10 promotes efficient translation in E. coli
   4642..4674    +  CDS            T7 tag (gene 10 leader): leader peptide from bacteriophage T7 gene 10 promotes efficient translation in E. coli
   4675..4707    +  CDS            T7 tag (gene 10 leader): leader peptide from bacteriophage T7 gene 10 promotes efficient translation in E. coli
   4726..8145    +  CDS            SREBF2: SRBP2_HUMAN - Also known as BHLHD2, SREBP2 From Homo sapiens (Human).
   8231..8455    +  polyA_signal   bGH poly(A) signal: bovine growth hormone polyadenylation signal
   8459..8480    +  promoter       SV40 promoter (fragment): SV40 enhancer and early promoter
   8501..8929    +  rep_origin     f1 ori (sequence partly withheld): f1 bacteriophage origin of replication; arrow indicates direction of (+) strand synthesis
   8943..324     +  promoter       SV40 promoter (across the origin): SV40 enhancer and early promoter
