[The description below was written by a language model from this plasmid's Addgene catalogue record and pLannotate feature annotations shown in this document.]
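Description:
pCDNA3-SREBP-2 is a mammalian expression plasmid of about 8.9 kb that carries human SREBP-2 (gene SREBF2), the sterol regulatory element-binding protein 2. It is built on a backbone recorded as pcDNA3.1(+)-N-HA. In E. coli it replicates from a high-copy ColE1/pUC-type origin and is selected with ampicillin through the β-lactamase gene and its own promoter. An f1 origin is also present, which allows single-stranded DNA production. For selection in mammalian cells, an SV40 enhancer/early promoter drives a neomycin/kanamycin phosphotransferase gene (neo) followed by an SV40 polyadenylation signal. The short ble, lacI, bom and HIV-1 LTR fragments in the annotation appear to be backbone remnants or short sequence matches rather than working elements.

The expression cassette uses the human CMV immediate-early enhancer and promoter, followed by a T7 promoter that could support in vitro transcription. Downstream lie three tandem copies of the T7 epitope tag (the gene 10 leader peptide) fused to the N terminus of the SREBF2 coding sequence, and the transcript ends at a bovine growth hormone polyadenylation signal. Although the backbone name implies an N-terminal HA tag, neither the catalogue tag field nor the feature table lists one, and the 3xT7 tag is the only tag recorded. The insert was cloned between ClaI and NotI sites, both retained, and contains silent mutations introduced to facilitate cloning, leaving the encoded protein unchanged.

The stated purpose is expression of SREBP-2 in mammalian cells, with the N-terminal tag allowing antibody detection of the protein. The associated publication concerns how the SARS-CoV-2 papain-like protease regulates cellular proteins in the endoplasmic reticulum.
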