Addgene plasmid #204200: pCDNA3-SREBP-2
Purpose: Mammalian expression of SREBP-2
Depositing lab: Allan Weissman. Depositing organization: National Cancer Institute (NCI). Publication: SARS-CoV-2 papain-like protease plays multiple roles in regulating cellular proteins in the endoplasmic reticulum. Yang M, Mariano J, Su R, Smith CE, Das S, Gill C, Andresson T, Loncarek J, Tsai YC, Weissman AM. J Biol Chem. 2023 Oct 12;299(12):105346. doi: 10.1016/j.jbc.2023.105346. PubMed 37838170.
Backbone
  Vector backbone: pcDNA3.1(+)-N-HA
  Vector type: Mammalian Expression
Growth in bacteria
  Bacterial resistance: Ampicillin, 100 μg/mL
  Growth temperature: 37°C
  Growth strain: DH5alpha
  Copy number: High Copy
Gene/Insert
  Gene/Insert name: SREBP-2
  Species: H. sapiens (human)
  Mutation: silent mutations
  Entrez Gene: SREBF2 (a.k.a. SREBP-2, SREBP2, bHLHd2)
  Tag / fusion protein: T7x3 (N terminal on insert)
  Cloning method: Restriction Enzyme; 5′ cloning site Cla1 (not destroyed); 3′ cloning site Not1 (not destroyed)
Terms and licenses: Academic/Nonprofit Terms; Industry Terms: Not Available to Industry
Depositor comments: Contains silent mutations to facilitate cloning.
How to cite: pCDNA3-SREBP-2 was a gift from Allan Weissman (Addgene plasmid # 204200 ; http://n2t.net/addgene:204200 ; RRID:Addgene_204200)
